>Addgene plasmid #191369 | pHAGE-IRES-puro-NLS-NLS-dPba3Cas13b-3xGFP-NLS | addgene full sequence | sequence record 375477 | Addgene NGS Result
TGGAAGGGCTAATTCACTCCCAAAGAAGACAAGATATCCTTGATCTGTGGATCTACCACACACAAGGCTA
CTTCCCTGATTAGCAGAACTACACACCAGGGCCAGGGGTCAGATATCCACTGACCTTTGGATGGTGCTAC
AAGCTAGTACCAGTTGAGCCAGATAAGGTAGAAGAGGCCAATAAAGGAGAGAACACCAGCTTGTTACACC
CTGTGAGCCTGCATGGGATGGATGACCCGGAGAGAGAAGTGTTAGAGTGGAGGTTTGACAGCCGCCTAGC
ATTTCATCACGTGGCCCGAGAGCTGCATCCGGAGTACTTCAAGAACTGCTGATATCGAGCTTGCTACAAG
GGACTTTCCGCTGGGGACTTTCCAGGGAGGCGTGGCCTGGGCGGGACTGGGGAGTGGCGAGCCCTCAGAT
CCTGCATATAAGCAGCTGCTTTTTGCCTGTACTGGGTCTCTCTGGTTAGACCAGATCTGAGCCTGGGAGC
TCTCTGGCTAACTAGGGAACCCACTGCTTAAGCCTCAATAAAGCTTGCCTTGAGTGCTTCAAGTAGTGTG
TGCCCGTCTGTTGTGTGACTCTGGTAACTAGAGATCCCTCAGACCCTTTTAGTCAGTGTGGAAAATCTCT
AGCAGTGGCGCCCGAACAGGGACTTGAAAGCGAAAGGGAAACCAGAGGAGCTCTCTCGACGCAGGACTCG
GCTTGCTGAAGCGCGCACGGCAAGAGGCGAGGGGCGGCGACTGGTGAGTACGCCAAAAATTTTGACTAGC
GGAGGCTAGAAGGAGAGAGATGGGTGCGAGAGCGTCAGTATTAAGCGGGGGAGAATTAGATCGCGATGGG
AAAAAATTCGGTTAAGGCCAGGGGGAAAGAAAAAATATAAATTAAAACATATAGTATGGGCAAGCAGGGA
GCTAGAACGATTCGCAGTTAATCCTGGCCTGTTAGAAACATCAGAAGGCTGTAGACAAATACTGGGACAG
CTACAACCATCCCTTCAGACAGGATCAGAAGAACTTAGATCATTATATAATACAGTAGCAACCCTCTATT
GTGTGCATCAAAGGATAGAGATAAAAGACACCAAGGAAGCTTTAGACAAGATAGAGGAAGAGCAAAACAA
AAGTAAGACCACCGCACAGCAAGCGGCCGGCCGCTGATCTTCAGACCTGGAGGAGGAGATATGAGGGACA
ATTGGAGAAGTGAATTATATAAATATAAAGTAGTAAAAATTGAACCATTAGGAGTAGCACCCACCAAGGC
AAAGAGAAGAGTGGTGCAGAGAGAAAAAAGAGCAGTGGGAATAGGAGCTTTGTTCCTTGGGTTCTTGGGA
GCAGCAGGAAGCACTATGGGCGCAGCGTCAATGACGCTGACGGTACAGGCCAGACAATTATTGTCTGGTA
TAGTGCAGCAGCAGAACAATTTGCTGAGGGCTATTGAGGCGCAACAGCATCTGTTGCAACTCACAGTCTG
GGGCATCAAGCAGCTCCAGGCAAGAATCCTGGCTGTGGAAAGATACCTAAAGGATCAACAGCTCCTGGGG
ATTTGGGGTTGCTCTGGAAAACTCATTTGCACCACTGCTGTGCCTTGGAATGCTAGTTGGAGTAATAAAT
CTCTGGAACAGATTTGGAATCACACGACCTGGATGGAGTGGGACAGAGAAATTAACAATTACACAAGCTT
AATACACTCCTTAATTGAAGAATCGCAAAACCAGCAAGAAAAGAATGAACAAGAATTATTGGAATTAGAT
AAATGGGCAAGTTTGTGGAATTGGTTTAACATAACAAATTGGCTGTGGTATATAAAATTATTCATAATGA
TAGTAGGAGGCTTGGTAGGTTTAAGAATAGTTTTTGCTGTACTTTCTATAGTGAATAGAGTTAGGCAGGG
ATATTCACCATTATCGTTTCAGACCCACCTCCCAACCCCGAGGGGACCCGACAGGCCCGAAGGAATAGAA
GAAGAAGGTGGAGAGAGAGACAGAGACAGATCCATTCGATTAGTGAACGGATCTCGACGGTATCGCCGAA
TTCACAAATGGCAGTATTCATCCACAATTTTAAAAGAAAAGGGGGGATTGGGGGGTACAGTGCAGGGGAA
AGAATAGTAGACATAATAGCAACAGACATACAAACTAAAGAATTACAAAAACAAATTACAAAAATTCAAA
ATTTTCGGGTTTATTACAGGGACAGCAGAGATCCAGTTTGGACTAGTCGTGAGGCTCCGGTGCCCGTCAG
TGGGCAGAGCGCACATCGCCCACAGTCCCCGAGAAGTTGGGGGGAGGGGTCGGCAATTGAACCGGTGCCT
AGAGAAGGTGGCGCGGGGTAAACTGGGAAAGTGATGTCGTGTACTGGCTCCGCCTTTTTCCCGAGGGTGG
GGGAGAACCGTATATAAGTGCAGTAGTCGCCGTGAACGTTCTTTTTCGCAACGGGTTTGCCGCCAGAACA
CAGGTAAGTGCCGTGTGTGGTTCCCGCGGGCCTGGCCTCTTTACGGGTTATGGCCCTTGCGTGCCTTGAA
TTACTTCCACCTGGCTGCAGTACGTGATTCTTGATCCCGAGCTTCGGGTTGGAAGTGGGTGGGAGAGTTC
GAGGCCTTGCGCTTAAGGAGCCCCTTCGCCTCGTGCTTGAGTTGAGGCCTGGCCTGGGCGCTGGGGCCGC
CGCGTGCGAATCTGGTGGCACCTTCGCGCCTGTCTCGCTGCTTTCGATAAGTCTCTAGCCATTTAAAATT
TTTGATGACCTGCTGCGACGCTTTTTTTCTGGCAAGATAGTCTTGTAAATGCGGGCCAAGATCTGCACAC
TGGTATTTCGGTTTTTGGGGCCGCGGGCGGCGACGGGGCCCGTGCGTCCCAGCGCACATGTTCGGCGAGG
CGGGGCCTGCGAGCGCGGCCACCGAGAATCGGACGGGGGTAGTCTCAAGCTGGCCGGCCTGCTCTGGTGC
CTGGCCTCGCGCCGCCGTGTATCGCCCCGCCCTGGGCGGCAAGGCTGGCCCGGTCGGCACCAGTTGCGTG
AGCGGAAAGATGGCCGCTTCCCGGCCCTGCTGCAGGGAGCTCAAAATGGAGGACGCGGCGCTCGGGAGAG
CGGGCGGGTGAGTCACCCACACAAAGGAAAAGGGCCTTTCCGTCCTCAGCCGTCGCTTCATGTGACTCCA
CGGAGTACCGGGCGCCGTCCAGGCACCTCGATTAGTTCTCGAGCTTTTGGAGTACGTCGTCTTTAGGTTG
GGGGGAGGGGTTTTATGCGATGGAGTTTCCCCACACTGAGTGGGTGGAGACTGAAGTTAGGCCAGCTTGG
CACTTGATGTAATTCTCCTTGGAATTTGCCCTTTTTGAGTTTGGATCTTGGTTCATTCTCAAGCCTCAGA
CAGTGGTTCAAAGTTTTTTTCTTCCATTTCAGGTGTCGTGAAGCGGCCGCATGAAGCGACCTGCCGCCAC
AAAGAAGGCTGGACAGGCTAAGAAGAAGAAAGCTAGCATGCCCAAAAAGAAGAGGAAAGTGATGGCCTTT
GATAAGCCTAGACCCAAACGGAGGCAGGCCAGGTCTGATTTTTACATCACTGACAAGGCTATCATGGGGG
GCTACTTTAATCTGGCCCAGCTGAATTTCTTTAAGACCCTGATGGAGATCTTCACAAAAGCTGGCATCGA
TGTGAGCAAAATCAAGCAGGATAACAGCCCTAAGTACCTGATGATTTTGATTAAGAAACTGACCCATGAT
GATGAAAAGATTGATGACAAGAAGTGGGCCGATGCCCTGGATCTGAGCAACGAATGTCTCCTGAAGCTGC
AGCAGCTGCTCTATAAACATTTCCCCTTCCTGGGACCAGTGATGGGCGGAGAGGCTTCCTACAATATCTA
CAAGCTGAAGGACGGCCACCCTGAAGTGAAGGTGGCCAATGACGTCATGAGAGGCATGAAGCTGGAGGAC
TGCCTGGCTGTGCTGAGGCATTTCGCACTCTGCCTGAATGACTGTGCCAACTTTTATACAGCCTTTAACC
CATATAACTCTATTGACGCCCAGAAGGAGCAGTATTTGAGCCAAAATAAGGTGGCTGTTTGGCTGGAAAA
GGTGAAGGATGCAAGCAGGAGAATCGTGAAGCAGAACAATCAGCTGACCTCTCAGGACATGGAATTTCTG
ACCGGCATCGACCACATGAAGCCCCAGGACAAGGTGGATGACTTCGGCAACATCATGACCGACAAGAAAG
GCTACACCATTAAGGAGTACGTGGAGTATGAGGATTATTATTTTCGCATCAGGGGAAAACGCTATCTGGT
GGATGCAGCCGGCGCCAAACTGGCCGATCAGGAACCACGAAATGCCCTCTCTGACTTCGGCGTGGTGTTC
CTGTGCACCCTGTTTCTCGAAAATGATCAGAGCAGAAGAATGCTCGACGAGCTGAGACTGTTCGAGACTG
GTCCTTACGACGGCAGCAGGGACGGAGATGAGTTCAAGAACGACATCCTGAGGGAGATTCTGCTGTTCTA
CAGAGCCCGCATCCCCCGCGGAAAGAGGCTTGATCCTATGGATGACACTACACTGCTCGCCATGGACATG
CTCAACGAGCTGAGAAAGTGCCCAATGCCTCTGTACGACGTGCTGTCTAGGGAGGGCCAGCGCTTCTTCG
AGGACGAGGTGAAACACCCTAACGACCTCACTCCCGAGGTTGCCAAGCGCCTCAGGAGTTCCGATAGGTT
CCCATACCTGGCCCTGCGATACATTGATCTGAATAAGTGTTTCGATAACATCCGCTTCCAGGTGCAGTTA
GGGAAGTTCAGGTACAAATTTTACGATAAGACCACTATTGACGGTGAGCAGGTGGTTAGAGGCCTCCAGA
AGGAAGTGAACGCCTACGGCCGGTTCCAGGATGTGGAGCACTACAGACAGGAAAAGTATGCAGATATGCT
GCAGCAGACTGAGCTGGTGGAAACTGGCGAGGAGGATATCACCATTGCCAATTTCATCCCCGATACTCCC
CAGTCTAGCCCCTACCTGAGTGATAGGACCGCTAGTTACAATATTCACAACAACCGCATCGGCCTCCTTT
GGAACATGCCCGGAGAGCACGAAGTTCTGACCGGCGATGAGAAAATGTACCTGCCTGACCTGAATGTGGA
CGACAACGGCAAGGCCGATGTGTTCCTGCCCGCCCCTAAAGCCTCTCTGTCCGTCAGGGACCTGCCCGCT
CTTGTGTTTTATCTGTATCTCCAAAATCAGCACCCCGACCTGACACCAGCTGAGGCCATTATCCAGCAGA
AGTATAATGCCCTGGTGAGATTTTTCGAGGATGTCAGCACAGGCAGGCTCCTGCCCGTGAAAGGAATTGC
TGAGCTGGAGGCCGCCATCGACAAGTATGGACACCTGACCGTGCACGAAATTCCAGAAAAGCTGCGCGAC
TACCTCGCCGGAGTGGCCGGAACTGAAGATGACGACGACTGCGCCGATCGACTTGACTGCTACGCAATGG
GCATTCTGGAAAAGAGATATAGACAGGTGGCCGCCAGGATCGACCAGCTGAAGGAGGCCAGAAAGATGGT
TGGCGACAAAATGAACAGGTATGGCAAAAAGTCCTACATCGACGTGAGACCCAGGAGACTGGCAGAGCAG
CTGGCACAGTCTATCGTGGAGTGGCAGCCAGCCACTGATAATGGACGCCACAAAATGACCGGGAAGAACT
TCCAGCGGCTGATCGCCTTTCTGGCTCGCTATATCGACGAGGTGCCTCTCCAGGAGCTGAAAGACCTGAT
GACAAGGGCCCGCCTGCTGGAGGGGCCAGTGGCCCATCCCTTTCTGCAGCAAGTGTTGGACAAGAATCCC
CTGAACATCGAGGTGCTGTATGATCTCTATTTTAAAGAGGAAAAAAGATACCTGGACAAGTACATCGATA
TTGAGATCAACAAACAGGGCGAGGAGGTATATTGGCTGAAGGCTGACGCCGATCTGTCTAAAATCCCCTT
CCTGAATAGCTCTAGGCTGAGGTTCCACAAACGGGATAGCGCCAGCTTCCAGCGCCTTGCCGCCAGGTAC
CTCCAGGTGGACGGACGCCAGTCCACTATTCTGCTCCCAGATGGACTTTTCACCCCTCATATTCTGAGTG
CCCTGAAGTCCACTCTGTACCAGGAAAACCATGACCTGCAGGATCACCTTCAGGATCAGGAGCTGAACCA
GAATGCCTCTTATCTTATGTCCGTGTATCTGGAGCATGTGCTGCATGACTCTGCCCAGCCTTTTTACCTG
TCAAACAGCAATGATTCCCCCTTCGCCCGGAGATATGATCTCTTCGCTATCGTGCAGAATAAGAAGAGAG
GCGCTGAACTGCTTCCAGGCCCTCTGACCCCAGTGGAGATCAATAGGCGCCTGACAGCTAAGACACCAGA
CGGCTCCGCAAAGCTCATTGAACGTGACATCGTTGCCCTCCTGGAGGACATGGCCCGCAAGACCGAGCAG
AGAATTCACAAGCTGCCCCAGGATCTCTATCTGAAAAAGAAGAAGCAGGCCCAGGAGGAGCGGATTAAGC
TGCAGCGCCGCCTGAAACACAAGATCACAGATGTGAAGAAGAACGAGCGCGCCATTCGGAGATACAAAAC
TCAGGATATGGCAATCTTCCTGATGGCCCAGCAGATGCTCGCCAACCAACTGTCTTGGCAGAATCAGGAA
GGAGAGGTGCCCCTGAAGCTGGCCAACGTGTGCAATGACGGCTTCCTGAGCCAGACCATGAAGGTGAGCT
TTCCTTACGAAGTGCCACTGAAAGAGGACAAGACTAAGAAAGTGACAATTGATATTGTGCAGGACAATAT
GTCCCTGAAGAACTACGGCCTGCTGTATAAGCTGTACCACGACGAGCGCGTGGTGACACTGCTGCAGAAC
ATCGTGGACCAGCAGCAGATTTCTTTCGCCGAGCTGACTGCGGAGCTGAGCCTCTATGACCAGAACAGGA
GCAAGGCCTTCTCCAACTTTCAGCAGTTTGAGAAACTGGCCTTTGAAACCAATAGGGAAGCACTGTCAAA
CCCCGAGCATAGAGGATTCTTCCTCGAAAAGGTGAATAAGAAAAACCAGGTCATCAGGTACGAGCGGAGG
AACAATTTTGATGCTCTCCTGGACCTGCTGGATGCCATCGAGGCCCACCAGCTGGACCCTCGCGATAGAC
AGTGGCTGACATCTGTGGCCAACGCCTTTTGTGCCAACAGCTATTACAAGATTGACATGCAGCAGATCGA
GAAAAAGCTGCCTACCATCATCCAGCAAATCGTGGAAATTGTGCAGAGGATCACAGATAAAGCCAGCCAC
CCCAGCAATAGGGGAGGTGGATCCGGAAGTATGCGTAAAGGCGAAGAGCTGTTCACTGGTGTCGTCCCTA
TTCTGGTGGAACTGGATGGTGATGTCAACGGTCATAAGTTTTCCGTGCGTGGCGAGGGTGAAGGTGACGC
AACTAATGGTAAACTGACGCTGAAGTTCATCTGTACTACTGGTAAACTGCCGGTACCTTGGCCGACTCTG
GTAACGACGCTGACTTATGGTGTTCAGTGCTTTGCTCGTTATCCGGACCATATGAAGCAGCATGACTTCT
TCAAGTCCGCCATGCCGGAAGGCTATGTGCAGGAACGCACGATTTCCTTTAAGGATGACGGCACGTACAA
AACGCGTGCGGAAGTGAAATTTGAAGGCGATACCCTGGTAAACCGCATTGAGCTGAAAGGCATTGACTTT
AAAGAAGACGGCAATATCCTGGGCCATAAGCTGGAATACAATTTTAACAGCCACAATGTTTACATCACCG
CCGATAAACAAAAAAATGGCATTAAAGCGAATTTTAAAATTCGCCACAACGTGGAGGATGGCAGCGTGCA
GCTGGCTGATCACTACCAGCAAAACACTCCAATCGGTGATGGTCCTGTTCTGCTGCCAGACAATCACTAT
CTGAGCACGCAAAGCGTTCTGTCTAAAGATCCGAACGAGAAACGCGATCATATGGTTCTGCTGGAGTTCG
TAACCGCAGCGGGCATCACGCATGGTATGGATGAACTGTACAAATCTGGCGGCCGCTCTGGCATGCGTAA
AGGCGAAGAGCTGTTCACTGGTGTCGTCCCTATTCTGGTGGAACTGGATGGTGATGTCAACGGTCATAAG
TTTTCCGTGCGTGGCGAGGGTGAAGGTGACGCAACTAATGGTAAACTGACGCTGAAGTTCATCTGTACTA
CTGGTAAACTGCCGGTACCTTGGCCGACTCTGGTAACGACGCTGACTTATGGTGTTCAGTGCTTTGCTCG
TTATCCGGACCATATGAAGCAGCATGACTTCTTCAAGTCCGCCATGCCGGAAGGCTATGTGCAGGAACGC
ACGATTTCCTTTAAGGATGACGGCACGTACAAAACGCGTGCGGAAGTGAAATTTGAAGGCGATACCCTGG
TAAACCGCATTGAGCTGAAAGGCATTGACTTTAAAGAAGACGGCAATATCCTGGGCCATAAGCTGGAATA
CAATTTTAACAGCCACAATGTTTACATCACCGCCGATAAACAAAAAAATGGCATTAAAGCGAATTTTAAA
ATTCGCCACAACGTGGAGGATGGCAGCGTGCAGCTGGCTGATCACTACCAGCAAAACACTCCAATCGGTG
ATGGTCCTGTTCTGCTGCCAGACAATCACTATCTGAGCACGCAAAGCGTTCTGTCTAAAGATCCGAACGA
GAAACGCGATCATATGGTTCTGCTGGAGTTCGTAACCGCAGCGGGCATCACGCATGGTATGGATGAACTG
TACAAAGGTAGCATCGATGGTAGCATGCGTAAAGGCGAAGAGCTGTTCACTGGTGTCGTCCCTATTCTGG
TGGAACTGGATGGTGATGTCAACGGTCATAAGTTTTCCGTGCGTGGCGAGGGTGAAGGTGACGCAACTAA
TGGTAAACTGACGCTGAAGTTCATCTGTACTACTGGTAAACTGCCGGTACCTTGGCCGACTCTGGTAACG
ACGCTGACTTATGGTGTTCAGTGCTTTGCTCGTTATCCGGACCATATGAAGCAGCATGACTTCTTCAAGT
CCGCCATGCCGGAAGGCTATGTGCAGGAACGCACGATTTCCTTTAAGGATGACGGCACGTACAAAACGCG
TGCGGAAGTGAAATTTGAAGGCGATACCCTGGTAAACCGCATTGAGCTGAAAGGCATTGACTTTAAAGAA
GACGGCAATATCCTGGGCCATAAGCTGGAATACAATTTTAACAGCCACAATGTTTACATCACCGCCGATA
AACAAAAAAATGGCATTAAAGCGAATTTTAAAATTCGCCACAACGTGGAGGATGGCAGCGTGCAGCTGGC
TGATCACTACCAGCAAAACACTCCAATCGGTGATGGTCCTGTTCTGCTGCCAGACAATCACTATCTGAGC
ACGCAAAGCGTTCTGTCTAAAGATCCGAACGAGAAACGCGATCATATGGTTCTGCTGGAGTTCGTAACCG
CAGCGGGCATCACGCATGGTATGGATGAACTGTACAAACTCGAGCCAAAGAAAAAGCGGAAAGTGTAATC
TAGAGGATCTGCCCCTCTCCCTCCCCCCCCCCTAACGTTACTGGCCGAAGCCGCTTGGAATAAGGCCGGT
GTGCGTTTGTCTATATGTTATTTTCCACCATATTGCCGTCTTTTGGCAATGTGAGGGCCCGGAAACCTGG
CCCTGTCTTCTTGACGAGCATTCCTAGGGGTCTTTCCCCTCTCGCCAAAGGAATGCAAGGTCTGTTGAAT
GTCGTGAAGGAAGCAGTTCCTCTGGAAGCTTCTTGAAGACAAACAACGTCTGTAGCGACCCTTTGCAGGC
AGCGGAACCCCCCACCTGGCGACAGGTGCCTCTGCGGCCAAAAGCCACGTGTATAAGATACACCTGCAAA
GGCGGCACAACCCCAGTGCCACGTTGTGAGTTGGATAGTTGTGGAAAGAGTCAAATGGCTCTCCTCAAGC
GTATTCAACAATGGGCTGAAGGATGCCCAGAAGGTACCCCATTGTATGGGATCTGATCTGGGGCCTCGGT
GCACATGCTTTACATGTGTTTAGTCGAGGTTAAAAAAACGTCTAGGCCCCCCGAACCACGGGGACGTGGT
TTTCCTTTGAAAAACACGATGATAAGGATCCACCGGAGCTTACCATGACCGAGTACAAGCCCACGGTGCG
CCTCGCCACCCGCGACGACGTCCCCAGGGCCGTACGCACCCTCGCCGCCGCGTTCGCCGACTACCCCGCC
ACGCGCCACACCGTCGATCCGGACCGCCACATCGAGCGGGTCACCGAGCTGCAAGAACTCTTCCTCACGC
GCGTCGGGCTCGACATCGGCAAGGTGTGGGTCGCGGACGACGGCGCCGCGGTGGCGGTCTGGACCACGCC
GGAGAGCGTCGAAGCGGGGGCGGTGTTCGCCGAGATCGGCCCGCGCATGGCCGAGTTGAGCGGTTCCCGG
CTGGCCGCGCAGCAACAGATGGAAGGCCTCCTGGCGCCGCACCGGCCCAAGGAGCCCGCGTGGTTCCTGG
CCACCGTCGGCGTCTCGCCCGACCACCAGGGCAAGGGTCTGGGCAGCGCCGTCGTGCTCCCCGGAGTGGA
GGCGGCCGAGCGCGCCGGGGTGCCCGCCTTCCTGGAGACCTCCGCGCCCCGCAACCTCCCCTTCTACGAG
CGGCTCGGCTTCACCGTCACCGCCGACGTCGAGGTGCCCGAAGGACCGCGCACCTGGTGCATGACCCGCA
AGCCCGGTGCCTGACGCCCATCGATAGATCCTAATCAACCTCTGGATTACAAAATTTGTGAAAGATTGAC
TGGTATTCTTAACTATGTTGCTCCTTTTACGCTATGTGGATACGCTGCTTTAATGCCTTTGTATCATGCT
ATTGCTTCCCGTATGGCTTTCATTTTCTCCTCCTTGTATAAATCCTGGTTGCTGTCTCTTTATGAGGAGT
TGTGGCCCGTTGTCAGGCAACGTGGCGTGGTGTGCACTGTGTTTGCTGACGCAACCCCCACTGGTTGGGG
CATTGCCACCACCTGTCAGCTCCTTTCCGGGACTTTCGCTTTCCCCCTCCCTATTGCCACGGCGGAACTC
ATCGCCGCCTGCCTTGCCCGCTGCTGGACAGGGGCTCGGCTGTTGGGCACTGACAATTCCGTGGTGTTGT
CGGGGAAATCATCGTCCTTTCCTTGGCTGCTCGCCTGTGTTGCCACCTGGATTCTGCGCGGGACGTCCTT
CTGCTACGTCCCTTCGGCCCTCAATCCAGCGGACCTTCCTTCCCGCGGCCTGCTGCCGGCTCTGCGGCCT
CTTCCGCGTCTTCGCCTTCGCCCTCAGACGAGTCGGATCTCCCTTTGGGCCGCCTCCCCGCCTGAGATCC
TTTAAGACCAATGACTTACAAGGCAGCTGTAGATCTTAGCCACTTTTTAAAAGAAAAGGGGGGACTGGAA
GGGCTAATTCACTCCCAACGAAGACAAGATCTGCTTTTTGCTTGTACTGGGTCTCTCTGGTTAGACCAGA
TCTGAGCCTGGGAGCTCTCTGGCTAACTAGGGAACCCACTGCTTAAGCCTCAATAAAGCTTGCCTTGAGT
GCTTCAAGTAGTGTGTGCCCGTCTGTTGTGTGACTCTGGTAACTAGAGATCCCTCAGACCCTTTTAGTCA
GTGTGGAAAATCTCTAGCAGTAGTAGTTCATGTCATCTTATTATTCAGTATTTATAACTTGCAAAGAAAT
GAATATCAGAGAGTGAGAGGCCCGGGTTAATTAAGGAAAGGGCTAGATCATTCTTGAAGACGAAAGGGCC
TCGTGATACGCCTATTTTTATAGGTTAATGTCATGATAATAATGGTTTCTTAGACGTCAGGTGGCACTTT
TCGGGGAAATGTGCGCGGAACCCCTATTTGTTTATTTTTCTAAATACATTCAAATATGTATCCGCTCATG
AGACAATAACCCTGATAAATGCTTCAATAATATTGAAAAAGGAAGAGTATGAGTATTCAACATTTCCGTG
TCGCCCTTATTCCCTTTTTTGCGGCATTTTGCCTTCCTGTTTTTGCTCACCCAGAAACGCTGGTGAAAGT
AAAAGATGCTGAAGATCAGTTGGGTGCACGAGTGGGTTACATCGAACTGGATCTCAACAGCGGTAAGATC
CTTGAGAGTTTTCGCCCCGAAGAACGTTTTCCAATGATGAGCACTTTTAAAGTTCTGCTATGTGGCGCGG
TATTATCCCGTGTTGACGCCGGGCAAGAGCAACTCGGTCGCCGCATACACTATTCTCAGAATGACTTGGT
TGAGTACTCACCAGTCACAGAAAAGCATCTTACGGATGGCATGACAGTAAGAGAATTATGCAGTGCTGCC
ATAACCATGAGTGATAACACTGCGGCCAACTTACTTCTGACAACGATCGGAGGACCGAAGGAGCTAACCG
CTTTTTTGCACAACATGGGGGATCATGTAACTCGCCTTGATCGTTGGGAACCGGAGCTGAATGAAGCCAT
ACCAAACGACGAGCGTGACACCACGATGCCTGTAGCAATGGCAACAACGTTGCGCAAACTATTAACTGGC
GAACTACTTACTCTAGCTTCCCGGCAACAATTAATAGACTGGATGGAGGCGGATAAAGTTGCAGGACCAC
TTCTGCGCTCGGCCCTTCCGGCTGGCTGGTTTATTGCTGATAAATCTGGAGCCGGTGAGCGTGGGTCTCG
CGGTATCATTGCAGCACTGGGGCCAGATGGTAAGCCCTCCCGTATCGTAGTTATCTACACGACGGGGAGT
CAGGCAACTATGGATGAACGAAATAGACAGATCGCTGAGATAGGTGCCTCACTGATTAAGCATTGGTAAC
TGTCAGACCAAGTTTACTCATATATACTTTAGATTGATTTAAAACTTCATTTTTAATTTAAAAGGATCTA
GGTGAAGATCCTTTTTGATAATCTCATGACCAAAATCCCTTAACGTGAGTTTTCGTTCCACTGAGCGTCA
GACCCCGTAGAAAAGATCAAAGGATCTTCTTGAGATCCTTTTTTTCTGCGCGTAATCTGCTGCTTGCAAA
CAAAAAAACCACCGCTACCAGCGGTGGTTTGTTTGCCGGATCAAGAGCTACCAACTCTTTTTCCGAAGGT
AACTGGCTTCAGCAGAGCGCAGATACCAAATACTGTTCTTCTAGTGTAGCCGTAGTTAGGCCACCACTTC
AAGAACTCTGTAGCACCGCCTACATACCTCGCTCTGCTAATCCTGTTACCAGTGGCTGCTGCCAGTGGCG
ATAAGTCGTGTCTTACCGGGTTGGACTCAAGACGATAGTTACCGGATAAGGCGCAGCGGTCGGGCTGAAC
GGGGGGTTCGTGCACACAGCCCAGCTTGGAGCGAACGACCTACACCGAACTGAGATACCTACAGCGTGAG
CTATGAGAAAGCGCCACGCTTCCCGAAGGGAGAAAGGCGGACAGGTATCCGGTAAGCGGCAGGGTCGGAA
CAGGAGAGCGCACGAGGGAGCTTCCAGGGGGAAACGCCTGGTATCTTTATAGTCCTGTCGGGTTTCGCCA
CCTCTGACTTGAGCGTCGATTTTTGTGATGCTCGTCAGGGGGGCGGAGCCTATGGAAAAACGCCAGCAAC
GCGGCCTTTTTACGGTTCCTGGCCTTTTGCTGGCCTTTTGCTCACATGTTCTTTCCTGCGTTATCCCCTG
ATTCTGTGGATAACCGTATTACCGCCTTTGAGTGAGCTGATACCGCTCGCCGCAGCCGAACGACCGAGCG
CAGCGAGTCAGTGAGCGAGGAAGCGGAAGAGCGCCCAATACGCAAACCGCCTCTCCCCGCGCGTTGGCCG
ATTCATTAATGCAGCAAGCTCATGGCTGACTAATTTTTTTTATTTATGCAGAGGCCGAGGCCGCCTCGGC
CTCTGAGCTATTCCAGAAGTAGTGAGGAGGCTTTTTTGGAGGCCTAGGCTTTTGCAAAAAGCTCCCCGTG
GCACGACAGGTTTCCCGACTGGAAAGCGGGCAGTGAGCGCAACGCAATTAATGTGAGTTAGCTCACTCAT
TAGGCACCCCAGGCTTTACACTTTATGCTTCCGGCTCGTATGTTGTGTGGAATTGTGAGCGGATAACAAT
TTCACACAGGAAACAGCTATGACATGATTACGAATTTCACAAATAAAGCATTTTTTTCACTGCATTCTAG
TTGTGGTTTGTCCAAACTCATCAATGTATCTTATCATGTCTGGATCAACTGGATAACTCAAGCTAACCAA
AATCATCCCAAACTTCCCACCCCATACCCTATTACCACTGCCAATTACCTGTGGTTTCATTTACTCTAAA
CCTGTGATTCCTCTGAATTATTTTCATTTTAAAGAAATTGTATTTGTTAAATATGTACTACAAACTTAGT
AGT
Features (pLannotate 1.2.2; 26 found; start..end, strand, type, name):
    377..634     +  LTR            5' LTR (truncated): truncated 5' long terminal repeat (LTR) from HIV-1
    681..806     +  misc_feature   HIV-1 Ψ: packaging signal of human immunodeficiency virus type 1
    790..1128    +  CDS            HIV-1 gag (fragment): gag protein from human immunodeficiency virus 1; gag
   1303..1536    +  misc_feature   RRE: The Rev response element (RRE) of HIV-1 allows for Rev-dependent mRNA export from the nucleus to the cytoplasm.
   1913..2013    +  CDS            Rev (fragment): human immunodeficiency virus 1 (HIV-1) Rev protein; rev; enhances nuclear export of unspliced and incompletely spliced viral mRNAs
   2058..2175    +  misc_feature   cPPT/CTS: central polypurine tract and central termination sequence of HIV-1
   2223..3401    +  promoter       EF-1α promoter: strong constitutive promoter for human elongation factor EF-1α
   7311..8024    +  CDS            superfolder GFP: GFP variant that folds robustly even when fused to poorly folded proteins (Pédelacq et al., 2006)
   8043..8756    +  CDS            superfolder GFP: GFP variant that folds robustly even when fused to poorly folded proteins (Pédelacq et al., 2006)
   8775..9488    +  CDS            superfolder GFP: GFP variant that folds robustly even when fused to poorly folded proteins (Pédelacq et al., 2006)
   9532..10105   +  misc_feature   IRES: internal ribosome entry site (IRES) of the encephalomyocarditis virus (EMCV)
  10125..10724   +  CDS            PuroR: puromycin N-acetyltransferase; pac from Streptomyces alboniger; confers resistance to puromycin
  10743..11331   +  misc_feature   WPRE: woodchuck hepatitis virus posttranscriptional regulatory element
  11339..11404   +  CDS            nef (fragment): NEF_HV1Z2 - Experimental evidence at protein level: Swiss-Prot protein existence level 1. Extracellular Nef protein targets CD4(+) T-lymphocytes for apoptosis by interacting with CXCR4 surface receptors. From Human immunodeficiency virus type 1 group M subtype D (isolate Z2/CDC-Z34) (HIV-1).
  11406..11639   +  LTR            3' LTR (ΔU3): self-inactivating 3' long terminal repeat (LTR) from HIV-1
  11844..11948   +  promoter       AmpR promoter: bla
  11949..12809   +  CDS            AmpR: β-lactamase; bla; confers resistance to ampicillin, carbenicillin, and related antibiotics
  12980..13568   +  rep_origin     ori: high-copy-number ColE1/pMB1/pBR322/pUC origin of replication
  13751..13805   +  CDS            lacI (fragment): lac repressor; lacI; The lac repressor binds to the lac operator to inhibit transcription in E. coli. This inhibition can be relieved by adding lactose or isopropyl-β-D-thiogalactopyranoside (IPTG).
  13811..13904   +  rep_origin     SV40 ori (fragment): SV40 origin of replication
  13929..13966   +  CDS            lacI (fragment): lac repressor; lacI; The lac repressor binds to the lac operator to inhibit transcription in E. coli. This inhibition can be relieved by adding lactose or isopropyl-β-D-thiogalactopyranoside (IPTG).
  13979..14000   +  protein_bind   CAP binding site: CAP binding activates transcription in the presence of cAMP. E. coli catabolite activator protein
  14015..14045   +  promoter       lac promoter: promoter for the E. coli lac operon
  14049..14071   +  protein_bind   lac operator (fragment): The lac repressor binds to the lac operator to inhibit transcription in E. coli. This inhibition can be relieved by adding lactose or isopropyl-β-D-thiogalactopyranoside (IPTG). lac repressor encoded by lacI
  14103..14186   +  polyA_signal   SV40 poly(A) signal (fragment): SV40 polyadenylation signal
  14353..329     +  CDS            nef (fragment) (across the origin): NEF_HV1BR - Experimental evidence at protein level: Swiss-Prot protein existence level 1. Extracellular Nef protein targets CD4(+) T-lymphocytes for apoptosis by interacting with CXCR4 surface receptors (PubMed:14990729). From Human immunodeficiency virus type 1 group M subtype B (isolate BRU/LAI) (HIV-1).
