[The description below was written by a language model from this plasmid's Addgene catalogue record and pLannotate feature annotations shown in this document.]
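Description:
pHAGE-IRES-puro-NLS-NLS-dPba3Cas13b-3xGFP-NLS is a 14.4 kb HIV-1-derived lentiviral expression plasmid built on the pHAGE backbone, catalogued as a mammalian expression vector for overexpressing a fluorescent, catalytically dead Cas13b fusion in human cells. It is propagated in E. coli through a high-copy ColE1/pUC-type origin with ampicillin selection (AmpR under its own bla promoter). The lentiviral framework comprises a truncated 5' LTR, the Ψ packaging signal with an adjoining gag fragment, the Rev response element for Rev-dependent export of the genomic RNA, the cPPT/CTS element, and a self-inactivating ΔU3 3' LTR. This should allow the cassette to be packaged and integrated when helper functions are supplied in trans, or simply transfected.

The payload is driven by the strong constitutive EF-1α promoter. The annotation leaves an unlabelled stretch of roughly 3.9 kb between the promoter and the first reporter copy, which by the catalogue description would hold the two N-terminal nuclear localization signals and the synthetic dPba3Cas13b coding region; the tool did not recognise these parts or the C-terminal NLS. Three tandem copies of superfolder GFP follow as the C-terminal tag, giving a brighter signal per protein molecule. An EMCV IRES then permits translation of puromycin N-acetyltransferase from the same transcript, linking drug selection to expression of the fusion, and a WPRE enhances transcript expression.

As an RNA-binding Cas13b lacking nuclease activity, the nuclear-targeted fusion would be directed to transcripts by a guide RNA supplied separately. The associated publication concerns multi-colour RNA imaging with CRISPR-Cas13b systems in living cells.
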