Addgene plasmid #191369: pHAGE-IRES-puro-NLS-NLS-dPba3Cas13b-3xGFP-NLS
Purpose: Overexpression of NLS-NLS-dPba3Cas13b-3xGFP-NLS in human cells
Depositing lab: Ling-Ling Chen. Depositing organization: CAS Center for Excellence in Molecular Cell Science. Publication: Multi-color RNA imaging with CRISPR-Cas13b systems in living cells. Yang LZ, Gao BQ, Huang Y, Wang Y, Yang L, Chen LL. Cell Insight. 2022 Jun 15;1(4):100044. doi: 10.1016/j.cellin.2022.100044. eCollection 2022 Aug. PubMed 37192858.
Backbone
  Vector backbone: pHAGE
  Vector type: Mammalian Expression
Growth in bacteria
  Bacterial resistance: Ampicillin, 100 μg/mL
  Growth temperature: 37°C
  Growth strain: NEB Stable
  Copy number: High Copy
Gene/Insert
  Gene/Insert name: NLS-NLS-dPba3Cas13b-3xGFP-NLS
  Species: Synthetic
  Tag / fusion protein: 3xGFP (C terminal on insert)
  Cloning method: Unknown
Terms and licenses: Academic/Nonprofit Terms; Industry Terms: Not Available to Industry
How to cite: pHAGE-IRES-puro-NLS-NLS-dPba3Cas13b-3xGFP-NLS was a gift from Ling-Ling Chen (Addgene plasmid # 191369 ; http://n2t.net/addgene:191369 ; RRID:Addgene_191369)
